>Addgene plasmid #43237 | II-ACAG | depositor partial sequence | sequence record 58502 | II-ACAG sequence 426 bps
CGTCTCGCTTAACCCCAGAGCAGGTCGTGGCAATCGCCTCCAACATTGGCGGGAAACAGGCACTCGAGAC
TGTCCAGCGCCTGCTTCCCGTGCTGTGCCAAGCGCACGGACTCACCCCAGAGCAGGTCGTGGCGATCGCA
AGCCACGACGGAGGAAAGCAAGCCTTGGAAACAGTACAGAGGCTGTTGCCTGTGCTGTGCCAAGCGCACG
GCCTCACCCCAGAGCAGGTCGTGGCAATCGCCTCCAACATTGGCGGGAAACAGGCACTCGAGACTGTCCA
GCGCCTGCTTCCCGTGCTGTGCCAAGCGCACGGATTAACCCCAGAGCAGGTCGTGGCAATCGCGAGCAAT
AACGGCGGAAAACAGGCTTTGGAAACGGTGCAGAGGCTCCTTCCAGTGCTGTGCCAAGCGCACGGGCTCA
GAGACG
