>Addgene plasmid #43237 | II-ACAG | addgene partial sequence | sequence record 61927 | M13-F20 5'-TGTAAAACGACGGCCAGT-3'
GGGCGAATTGGGCCCTCTAGATGCATGCTCGAGCGGCCGCCAGTGTGATGGATATCTGCAGAATTCGCCC
TTAGTATCTTTCCTGTGCCCACGTCTCTGAGCCCGTGCGCTTGGCACAGCACTGGAAGGAGCCTCTGCAC
CGTTTCCAAAGCCTGTTTTCCGCCGTTATTGCTCGCGATTGCCACGACCTGCTCTGGGGTTAATCCGTGC
GCTTGGCACAGCACGGGAAGCAGGCGCTGGACAGTCTCGAGTGCCTGTTTCCCGCCAATGTTGGAGGCGA
TTGCCACGACCTGCTCTGGGGTGAGGCCGTGCGCTTGGCACAGCACAGGCAACAGCCTCTGTACTGTTTC
CAAGGCTTGCTTTCCTCCGTCGTGGCTTGCGATCGCCACGACCTGCTCTGGGGTGAGTCCGTGCGCTTGG
CACAGCACGGGAAGCAGGCGCTGGACAGTCTCGAGTGCCTGTTTCCCGCCAATGTTGGAGGCGATTGCCA
CGACCTGCTCTGGGGTTAAGCGAGACGCGCTAGGACGGCATCTATATAAGGGCGAATTCCAGCACACTGG
CGGCCGTTACTAGTGGATCCGAGCTCGGTACCAAGCTTGGCGTAATCATGGTCATAGCTGTTTCCTGTGT
GAAATTGTTATCCGCTCACAATTCCACACAACATACGAGCCGGAAGCATAAAGTGTAAAGCCTGGGGTGC
CTAATGAGTGAGCTAACTCACATTAATTGCGTTGCGCTCACTGCCCGCTTTCCAGTCGGGAAACCTGTCG
TGCCAGCTGCATTAATGAATCGGCCAACGCGCGGGGAGAGGCGGTTTGCGTATTGGGCGCTCTTCCGCTT
CCTCGCTCACTGACTCGCTGCGCTCGGTCGTTCGGCTGCGGCGAG
