[The description below was written by a language model from this plasmid's Addgene catalogue record.]
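Description:
II-ACAG is a bacterial cloning plasmid built on the commercial pCRII-TOPO backbone (about 4 kb without insert), into which a 426 bp synthetic fragment was placed by TOPO cloning. It is a high-copy plasmid maintained in E. coli and carries dual selection, conferring resistance to both ampicillin and kanamycin, as is standard for this backbone. The insert lies between the T7 and M13-reverse priming sites used to sequence it. No feature table is provided, so the exact layout of origins, promoters and flanking sites can only be inferred from the general design of the backbone. The vector is meant for storing and propagating a DNA fragment, and the record lists no expression elements for mammalian or other hosts.

The catalogue entry does not describe the insert beyond its name, size and synthetic origin. The plasmid was deposited in connection with a TALEN genome-editing system developed for generating human stem cell-based disease models. In that context, the name suggests a pre-assembled module of TAL effector repeats: four repeats of roughly 100 bp each would be consistent with the 426 bp insert, "ACAG" would denote the four DNA bases recognised, and "II" would mark the module's position in a hierarchical assembly scheme. This reading is an inference from the name and the associated publication, not something the record states. On that basis, II-ACAG would most plausibly be one member of a library of building-block plasmids from which repeat modules are taken and combined into full-length TALEN DNA-binding arrays, and not a construct used on its own.
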