Addgene plasmid #43237: II-ACAG
Depositing lab: Chad Cowan & Kiran Musunuru. Depositing organization: Harvard University. Publication: A TALEN Genome-Editing System for Generating Human Stem Cell-Based Disease Models. Ding Q, Lee YK, Schaefer EA, Peters DT, Veres A, Kim K, Kuperwasser N, Motola DL, Meissner TB, Hendriks WT, Trevisan M, Gupta RM, Moisan A, Banks E, Friesen M, Schinzel RT, Xia F, Tang A, Xia Y, Figueroa E, Wann A, Ahfeldt T, Daheron L, Zhang F, Rubin LL, Peng LF, Chung RT, Musunuru K, Cowan CA. Cell Stem Cell. 2012 Dec 12. pii: S1934-5909(12)00645-5. doi: 10.1016/j.stem.2012.11.011. PubMed 23246482.
Backbone
  Vector backbone: pCRII-TOPO
  Backbone manufacturer: Invitrogen
  Backbone size w/o insert (bp): 3973
  Vector type: Bacterial Cloning
Growth in bacteria
  Bacterial resistance: Ampicillin and Kanamycin, 100 & 50 μg/mL
  Growth temperature: 37°C
  Growth strain: Top10
  Copy number: High Copy
Gene/Insert
  Gene/Insert name: II-ACAG
  Species: Synthetic
  Insert size (bp): 426
  Cloning method: TOPO Cloning
  Sequencing primers: 5′ T7; 3′ M13-rev
Terms and licenses: Academic/Nonprofit Terms; Industry Terms: Not Available to Industry
How to cite: II-ACAG was a gift from Chad Cowan & Kiran Musunuru (Addgene plasmid # 43237 ; http://n2t.net/addgene:43237 ; RRID:Addgene_43237)
